Addgene plasmid #98335: GPR35_pLX307
Purpose: Lentiviral expression of GPR35
Depositing lab: William Hahn & Sefi Rosenbluh. Depositing organization: Monash University. Publication: Genetic and Proteomic Interrogation of Lower Confidence Candidate Genes Reveals Signaling Networks in beta-Catenin-Active Cancers. Rosenbluh J, Mercer J, Shrestha Y, Oliver R, Tamayo P, Doench JG, Tirosh I, Piccioni F, Hartenian E, Horn H, Fagbami L, Root DE, Jaffe J, Lage K, Boehm JS, Hahn WC. Cell Syst. 2016 Sep 28;3(3):302-316.e4. doi: 10.1016/j.cels.2016.09.001. PubMed 27684187.
Backbone
  Vector backbone: pLX307
  Backbone manufacturer: David Root (Addgene plasmid # 41392)
  Vector type: Mammalian Expression, Lentiviral
  Selectable markers: Puromycin
Growth in bacteria
  Bacterial resistance: Ampicillin, 100 μg/mL
  Growth temperature: 37°C
  Growth strain: NEB Stable
  Copy number: High Copy
Gene/Insert
  Gene/Insert name: GPR35
  Species: H. sapiens (human)
  GenBank ID: EAW71210.1
  Entrez Gene: GPR35
  Promoter: E1Fa
  Tag / fusion protein: V5 (C terminal on backbone)
  Cloning method: Gateway Cloning
  Sequencing primers: 5′ TTCTTCCATTTCAGGTGTCGTGAG; 3′ GTGGATACGCTGCTTTAATGCCTT
Terms and licenses: Academic/Nonprofit Terms; Industry Terms: Not Available to Industry
How to cite: GPR35_pLX307 was a gift from William Hahn & Sefi Rosenbluh (Addgene plasmid # 98335 ; http://n2t.net/addgene:98335 ; RRID:Addgene_98335)
