[The description below was written by a language model from this plasmid's Addgene catalogue record and pLannotate feature annotations shown in this document.]
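Description:
GPR35_pLX307 is a lentiviral mammalian expression plasmid built on the pLX307 Gateway destination backbone, carrying the human GPR35 open reading frame. GPR35 is a G-protein-coupled receptor annotated as a receptor for kynurenic acid. The plasmid is propagated in E. coli through a high-copy ColE1/pUC-type origin with ampicillin selection (AmpR/β-lactamase). An f1 origin and remnants of lac and T7/T3 promoter elements from the cloning backbone are also present.

The transfer cassette has a self-inactivating, third-generation-style layout. An RSV promoter drives a truncated HIV-1 5' LTR, followed by the Ψ packaging signal with a partial gag sequence, the Rev response element for Rev-dependent export of the genomic RNA, a cPPT/CTS, and a ΔU3 3' LTR followed by an SV40 polyadenylation signal. Within the provirus, an SV40 early promoter drives a puromycin N-acetyltransferase gene, so transduced cells can be selected with puromycin. Downstream, the human EF-1α promoter (entered as "E1Fa" in the catalogue) drives GPR35. The ORF is flanked by attB1 and attB2 sites left by Gateway recombination and is followed by a backbone-encoded C-terminal V5 epitope tag for detection. A WPRE follows to enhance transcript expression.

Two sequence records are available, a depositor sequence of 9,337 nt and a repository NGS result of 9,400 nt. They share the same architecture, but the NGS record is slightly longer and includes a short U6 promoter fragment annotated between the V5 tag and the WPRE. The construct is intended for stable lentiviral overexpression of GPR35, and the associated publication concerns candidate genes in β-catenin-active cancers.
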