Features (pLannotate 1.2.2; 33 found; start..end, strand, type, name):
     25..91      +  CDS            small t antigen (fragment): SV40 (simian virus 40) small t antigen
     98..1276    +  promoter       EF-1α promoter: strong constitutive promoter for human elongation factor EF-1α
   1297..1314    +  protein_bind   attB1 (fragment): mutant version of attB; core recombination site for the Gateway® BP reaction BP Clonase™
   1320..2246    +  CDS            GPR35: GPR35_HUMAN - Experimental evidence at transcript level: Swiss-Prot protein existence level 2. Acts as a receptor for kynurenic acid, an intermediate in the tryptophan metabolic pathway. The activity of this receptor is mediated by G-proteins that elicit calcium mobilization and inositol phosphate production through G(qi/o) proteins. From Homo sapiens (Human).
   2254..2271    -  protein_bind   attB2 (fragment): mutant version of attB; core recombination site for the Gateway® BP reaction BP Clonase™
   2280..2321    +  CDS            V5 tag: epitope tag from simian virus 5
   2372..2960    +  misc_feature   WPRE: woodchuck hepatitis virus posttranscriptional regulatory element
   3011..3030    +  misc_feature   cPPT/CTS (fragment): central polypurine tract and central termination sequence of HIV-1
   3032..3265    +  LTR            3' LTR (ΔU3): self-inactivating 3' long terminal repeat (LTR) from HIV-1
   3343..3464    +  polyA_signal   SV40 poly(A) signal: SV40 polyadenylation signal
   3504..3639    +  rep_origin     SV40 ori: SV40 origin of replication
   3660..3678    -  promoter       T7 promoter: promoter for bacteriophage T7 RNA polymerase
   3686..3841    +  CDS            lacZα (fragment): LacZα fragment of β-galactosidase; lacZ fragment
   3846..4274    +  rep_origin     f1 ori (sequence partly withheld): f1 bacteriophage origin of replication; arrow indicates direction of (+) strand synthesis
   4327..4431    +  promoter       AmpR promoter: bla
   4432..5292    +  CDS            AmpR: β-lactamase; bla; confers resistance to ampicillin, carbenicillin, and related antibiotics
   5463..6051    +  rep_origin     ori: high-copy-number ColE1/pMB1/pBR322/pUC origin of replication
   6234..6326    +  CDS            lacI (fragment): lac repressor; lacI; The lac repressor binds to the lac operator to inhibit transcription in E. coli. This inhibition can be relieved by adding lactose or isopropyl-β-D-thiogalactopyranoside (IPTG).
   6339..6360    +  protein_bind   CAP binding site: CAP binding activates transcription in the presence of cAMP. E. coli catabolite activator protein
   6375..6405    +  promoter       lac promoter: promoter for the E. coli lac operon
   6413..6429    +  protein_bind   lac operator: The lac repressor binds to the lac operator to inhibit transcription in E. coli. This inhibition can be relieved by adding lactose or isopropyl-β-D-thiogalactopyranoside (IPTG). lac repressor encoded by lacI
   6474..6492    +  promoter       T3 promoter: promoter for bacteriophage T3 RNA polymerase
   6520..6746    +  promoter       RSV promoter: Rous sarcoma virus enhancer/promoter
   6747..6927    +  LTR            5' LTR (truncated): truncated 5' long terminal repeat (LTR) from HIV-1
   6974..7099    +  misc_feature   HIV-1 Ψ: packaging signal of human immunodeficiency virus type 1
   7083..7446    +  CDS            HIV-1 gag (fragment): gag protein from human immunodeficiency virus 1; gag
   7592..7825    +  misc_feature   RRE: The Rev response element (RRE) of HIV-1 allows for Rev-dependent mRNA export from the nucleus to the cytoplasm.
   8202..8228    +  CDS            Rev (fragment): human immunodeficiency virus 1 (HIV-1) Rev protein; rev; enhances nuclear export of unspliced and incompletely spliced viral mRNAs
   8235..8258    +  promoter       SV40 promoter (fragment): SV40 early promoter
   8259..8330    +  promoter       SV40 promoter (fragment): SV40 enhancer and early promoter
   8354..8489    +  rep_origin     SV40 ori: SV40 origin of replication
   8535..9131    +  CDS            PuroR (fragment): puromycin N-acetyltransferase; pac from Streptomyces; confers resistance to puromycin
   9180..9297    +  misc_feature   cPPT/CTS: central polypurine tract and central termination sequence of HIV-1
>Addgene plasmid #98335 | GPR35_pLX307 | depositor full sequence | sequence record 180240 | Full Sequence
GGCTCGAGGCCTGCAGGTGCAAAGATGGATAAAGTTTTAAACAGAGAGGAATCTTTGCAGCTAATGGACC
TTCTAGGTCTTGAAAGGAGTGGGAATTGGCTCCGGTGCCCGTCAGTGGGCAGAGCGCACATCGCCCACAG
TCCCCGAGAAGTTGGGGGGAGGGGTCGGCAATTGAACCGGTGCCTAGAGAAGGTGGCGCGGGGTAAACTG
GGAAAGTGATGTCGTGTACTGGCTCCGCCTTTTTCCCGAGGGTGGGGGAGAACCGTATATAAGTGCAGTA
GTCGCCGTGAACGTTCTTTTTCGCAACGGGTTTGCCGCCAGAACACAGGTAAGTGCCGTGTGTGGTTCCC
GCGGGCCTGGCCTCTTTACGGGTTATGGCCCTTGCGTGCCTTGAATTACTTCCACCTGGCTGCAGTACGT
GATTCTTGATCCCGAGCTTCGGGTTGGAAGTGGGTGGGAGAGTTCGAGGCCTTGCGCTTAAGGAGCCCCT
TCGCCTCGTGCTTGAGTTGAGGCCTGGCCTGGGCGCTGGGGCCGCCGCGTGCGAATCTGGTGGCACCTTC
GCGCCTGTCTCGCTGCTTTCGATAAGTCTCTAGCCATTTAAAATTTTTGATGACCTGCTGCGACGCTTTT
TTTCTGGCAAGATAGTCTTGTAAATGCGGGCCAAGATCTGCACACTGGTATTTCGGTTTTTGGGGCCGCG
GGCGGCGACGGGGCCCGTGCGTCCCAGCGCACATGTTCGGCGAGGCGGGGCCTGCGAGCGCGGCCACCGA
GAATCGGACGGGGGTAGTCTCAAGCTGGCCGGCCTGCTCTGGTGCCTGGCCTCGCGCCGCCGTGTATCGC
CCCGCCCTGGGCGGCAAGGCTGGCCCGGTCGGCACCAGTTGCGTGAGCGGAAAGATGGCCGCTTCCCGGC
CCTGCTGCAGGGAGCTCAAAATGGAGGACGCGGCGCTCGGGAGAGCGGGCGGGTGAGTCACCCACACAAA
GGAAAAGGGCCTTTCCGTCCTCAGCCGTCGCTTCATGTGACTCCACGGAGTACCGGGCGCCGTCCAGGCA
CCTCGATTAGTTCTCGAGCTTTTGGAGTACGTCGTCTTTAGGTTGGGGGGAGGGGTTTTATGCGATGGAG
TTTCCCCACACTGAGTGGGTGGAGACTGAAGTTAGGCCAGCTTGGCACTTGATGTAATTCTCCTTGGAAT
TTGCCCTTTTTGAGTTTGGATCTTGGTTCATTCTCAAGCCTCAGACAGTGGTTCAAAGTTTTTTTCTTCC
ATTTCAGGTGTCGTGAGGCTAGCATCGATTGATCAACAAGTTTGTACAAAAAAGTTGGCATGAATGGCAC
CTACAACACCTGTGGCTCCAGCGACCTCACCTGGCCCCCAGCGATCAAGCTGGGCTTCTACGCCTACTTG
GGCGTCCTGCTGGTGCTAGGCCTGCTGCTCAACAGCCTGGCGCTCTGGGTGTTCTGCTGCCGCATGCAGC
AGTGGACGGAGACCCGCATCTACATGACCAACCTGGCGGTGGCCGACCTCTGCCTGCTGTGCACCTTGCC
CTTCGTGCTGCACTCCCTGCGAGACACCTCAGACACGCCGCTGTGCCAGCTCTCCCAGGGCATCTACCTG
ACCAACAGGTACATGAGCATCAGCCTGGTCACGGCCATCGCCGTGGACCGCTATGTGGCCGTGCGGCACC
CGCTGCGTGCCCGCGGGCTGCGGTCCCCCAGGCAGGCTGCGGCCGTGTGCGCGGTCCTCTGGGTGCTGGT
CATCGGCTCCCTGGTGGCTCGCTGGCTCCTGGGGATTCAGGAGGGCGGCTTCTGCTTCAGGAGCACCCGG
CACAATTTCAACTCCATGGCGTTCCCGCTGCTGGGATTCTACCTGCCCCTGGCCGTGGTGGTCTTCTGCT
CCCTGAAGGTGGTGACTGCCCTGGCCCAGAGGCCACCCACCGACGTGGGGCAGGCAGAGGCCACCCGCAA
GGCTGCCCGCATGGTCTGGGCCAACCTCCTGGTGTTCGTGGTCTGCTTCCTGCCCCTGCACGTGGGGCTG
ACAGTGCGCCTCGCAGTGGGCTGGAACGCCTGTGCCCTCCTGGAGACGATCCGTCGCGCCCTGTACATAA
CCAGCAAGCTCTCAGATGCCAACTGCTGCCTGGACGCCATCTGCTACTACTACATGGCCAAGGAGTTCCA
GGAGGCGTCTGCACTGGCCGTGGCTCCCAGTGCTAAGGCCCACAAAAGCCAGGACTCTCTGTGCGTGACC
CTCGCCTTGCCAACTTTCTTGTACAAAGTGGTTGATATCGGTAAGCCTATCCCTAACCCTCTCCTCGGTC
TCGATTCTACGTAGTAATGAACTAGTACCGGTTAAGTCGACAATCAACGCGTTAAGTCGACAATCAACCT
CTGGATTACAAAATTTGTGAAAGATTGACTGGTATTCTTAACTATGTTGCTCCTTTTACGCTATGTGGAT
ACGCTGCTTTAATGCCTTTGTATCATGCTATTGCTTCCCGTATGGCTTTCATTTTCTCCTCCTTGTATAA
ATCCTGGTTGCTGTCTCTTTATGAGGAGTTGTGGCCCGTTGTCAGGCAACGTGGCGTGGTGTGCACTGTG
TTTGCTGACGCAACCCCCACTGGTTGGGGCATTGCCACCACCTGTCAGCTCCTTTCCGGGACTTTCGCTT
TCCCCCTCCCTATTGCCACGGCGGAACTCATCGCCGCCTGCCTTGCCCGCTGCTGGACAGGGGCTCGGCT
GTTGGGCACTGACAATTCCGTGGTGTTGTCGGGGAAATCATCGTCCTTTCCTTGGCTGCTCGCCTGTGTT
GCCACCTGGATTCTGCGCGGGACGTCCTTCTGCTACGTCCCTTCGGCCCTCAATCCAGCGGACCTTCCTT
CCCGCGGCCTGCTGCCGGCTCTGCGGCCTCTTCCGCGTCTTCGCCTTCGCCCTCAGACGAGTCGGATCTC
CCTTTGGGCCGCCTCCCCGCGTCGACTTTAAGACCAATGACTTACAAGGCAGCTGTAGATCTTAGCCACT
TTTTAAAAGAAAAGGGGGGACTGGAAGGGCTAATTCACTCCCAACGAAGACAAGATCTGCTTTTTGCTTG
TACTGGGTCTCTCTGGTTAGACCAGATCTGAGCCTGGGAGCTCTCTGGCTAACTAGGGAACCCACTGCTT
AAGCCTCAATAAAGCTTGCCTTGAGTGCTTCAAGTAGTGTGTGCCCGTCTGTTGTGTGACTCTGGTAACT
AGAGATCCCTCAGACCCTTTTAGTCAGTGTGGAAAATCTCTAGCAGTACGTATAGTAGTTCATGTCATCT
TATTATTCAGTATTTATAACTTGCAAAGAAATGAATATCAGAGAGTGAGAGGAACTTGTTTATTGCAGCT
TATAATGGTTACAAATAAAGCAATAGCATCACAAATTTCACAAATAAAGCATTTTTTTCACTGCATTCTA
GTTGTGGTTTGTCCAAACTCATCAATGTATCTTATCATGTCTGGCTCTAGCTATCCCGCCCCTAACTCCG
CCCATCCCGCCCCTAACTCCGCCCAGTTCCGCCCATTCTCCGCCCCATGGCTGACTAATTTTTTTTATTT
ATGCAGAGGCCGAGGCCGCCTCGGCCTCTGAGCTATTCCAGAAGTAGTGAGGAGGCTTTTTTGGAGGCCT
AGGGACGTACCCAATTCGCCCTATAGTGAGTCGTATTACGCGCGCTCACTGGCCGTCGTTTTACAACGTC
GTGACTGGGAAAACCCTGGCGTTACCCAACTTAATCGCCTTGCAGCACATCCCCCTTTCGCCAGCTGGCG
TAATAGCGAAGAGGCCCGCACCGATCGCCCTTCCCAACAGTTGCGCAGCCTGAATGGCGAATGGG
[124 nt withheld, positions 3846-3969]
C
[91 nt withheld, positions 3971-4061]
A
[49 nt withheld, positions 4063-4111]
CCTTTGACGTTGGAGTCCACGTTCTTT
[37 nt withheld, positions 4139-4175]
ACCCTATCTCGGTCTATTCTTTTGATTTATAAGGGATTTTGCCGATTTCGGCCTATTGGTTAAAAAATGA
GCTGATTTAACAAAAATTTAACGCGAATTTTAACAAAATATTAACGCTTACAATTTAGGTGGCACTTTTC
GGGGAAATGTGCGCGGAACCCCTATTTGTTTATTTTTCTAAATACATTCAAATATGTATCCGCTCATGAG
ACAATAACCCTGATAAATGCTTCAATAATATTGAAAAAGGAAGAGTATGAGTATTCAACATTTCCGTGTC
GCCCTTATTCCCTTTTTTGCGGCATTTTGCCTTCCTGTTTTTGCTCACCCAGAAACGCTGGTGAAAGTAA
AAGATGCTGAAGATCAGTTGGGTGCACGAGTGGGTTACATCGAACTGGATCTCAACAGCGGTAAGATCCT
TGAGAGTTTTCGCCCCGAAGAACGTTTTCCAATGATGAGCACTTTTAAAGTTCTGCTATGTGGCGCGGTA
TTATCCCGTATTGACGCCGGGCAAGAGCAACTCGGTCGCCGCATACACTATTCTCAGAATGACTTGGTTG
AGTACTCACCAGTCACAGAAAAGCATCTTACGGATGGCATGACAGTAAGAGAATTATGCAGTGCTGCCAT
AACCATGAGTGATAACACTGCGGCCAACTTACTTCTGACAACGATCGGAGGACCGAAGGAGCTAACCGCT
TTTTTGCACAACATGGGGGATCATGTAACTCGCCTTGATCGTTGGGAACCGGAGCTGAATGAAGCCATAC
CAAACGACGAGCGTGACACCACGATGCCTGTAGCAATGGCAACAACGTTGCGCAAACTATTAACTGGCGA
ACTACTTACTCTAGCTTCCCGGCAACAATTAATAGACTGGATGGAGGCGGATAAAGTTGCAGGACCACTT
CTGCGCTCGGCCCTTCCGGCTGGCTGGTTTATTGCTGATAAATCTGGAGCCGGTGAGCGTGGGTCTCGCG
GTATCATTGCAGCACTGGGGCCAGATGGTAAGCCCTCCCGTATCGTAGTTATCTACACGACGGGGAGTCA
GGCAACTATGGATGAACGAAATAGACAGATCGCTGAGATAGGTGCCTCACTGATTAAGCATTGGTAACTG
TCAGACCAAGTTTACTCATATATACTTTAGATTGATTTAAAACTTCATTTTTAATTTAAAAGGATCTAGG
TGAAGATCCTTTTTGATAATCTCATGACCAAAATCCCTTAACGTGAGTTTTCGTTCCACTGAGCGTCAGA
CCCCGTAGAAAAGATCAAAGGATCTTCTTGAGATCCTTTTTTTCTGCGCGTAATCTGCTGCTTGCAAACA
AAAAAACCACCGCTACCAGCGGTGGTTTGTTTGCCGGATCAAGAGCTACCAACTCTTTTTCCGAAGGTAA
CTGGCTTCAGCAGAGCGCAGATACCAAATACTGTTCTTCTAGTGTAGCCGTAGTTAGGCCACCACTTCAA
GAACTCTGTAGCACCGCCTACATACCTCGCTCTGCTAATCCTGTTACCAGTGGCTGCTGCCAGTGGCGAT
AAGTCGTGTCTTACCGGGTTGGACTCAAGACGATAGTTACCGGATAAGGCGCAGCGGTCGGGCTGAACGG
GGGGTTCGTGCACACAGCCCAGCTTGGAGCGAACGACCTACACCGAACTGAGATACCTACAGCGTGAGCT
ATGAGAAAGCGCCACGCTTCCCGAAGGGAGAAAGGCGGACAGGTATCCGGTAAGCGGCAGGGTCGGAACA
GGAGAGCGCACGAGGGAGCTTCCAGGGGGAAACGCCTGGTATCTTTATAGTCCTGTCGGGTTTCGCCACC
TCTGACTTGAGCGTCGATTTTTGTGATGCTCGTCAGGGGGGCGGAGCCTATGGAAAAACGCCAGCAACGC
GGCCTTTTTACGGTTCCTGGCCTTTTGCTGGCCTTTTGCTCACATGTTCTTTCCTGCGTTATCCCCTGAT
TCTGTGGATAACCGTATTACCGCCTTTGAGTGAGCTGATACCGCTCGCCGCAGCCGAACGACCGAGCGCA
GCGAGTCAGTGAGCGAGGAAGCGGAAGAGCGCCCAATACGCAAACCGCCTCTCCCCGCGCGTTGGCCGAT
TCATTAATGCAGCTGGCACGACAGGTTTCCCGACTGGAAAGCGGGCAGTGAGCGCAACGCAATTAATGTG
AGTTAGCTCACTCATTAGGCACCCCAGGCTTTACACTTTATGCTTCCGGCTCGTATGTTGTGTGGAATTG
TGAGCGGATAACAATTTCACACAGGAAACAGCTATGACCATGATTACGCCAAGCGCGCAATTAACCCTCA
CTAAAGGGAACAAAAGCTGGAGCTGCAAGCTTAATGTAGTCTTATGCAATACTCTTGTAGTCTTGCAACA
TGGTAACGATGAGTTAGCAACATGCCTTACAAGGAGAGAAAAAGCACCGTGCATGCCGATTGGTGGAAGT
AAGGTGGTACGATCGTGCCTTATTAGGAAGGCAACAGACGGGTCTGACATGGATTGGACGAACCACTGAA
TTGCCGCATTGCAGAGATATTGTATTTAAGTGCCTAGCTCGATACATAAACGGGTCTCTCTGGTTAGACC
AGATCTGAGCCTGGGAGCTCTCTGGCTAACTAGGGAACCCACTGCTTAAGCCTCAATAAAGCTTGCCTTG
AGTGCTTCAAGTAGTGTGTGCCCGTCTGTTGTGTGACTCTGGTAACTAGAGATCCCTCAGACCCTTTTAG
TCAGTGTGGAAAATCTCTAGCAGTGGCGCCCGAACAGGGACTTGAAAGCGAAAGGGAAACCAGAGGAGCT
CTCTCGACGCAGGACTCGGCTTGCTGAAGCGCGCACGGCAAGAGGCGAGGGGCGGCGACTGGTGAGTACG
CCAAAAATTTTGACTAGCGGAGGCTAGAAGGAGAGAGATGGGTGCGAGAGCGTCAGTATTAAGCGGGGGA
GAATTAGATCGCGATGGGAAAAAATTCGGTTAAGGCCAGGGGGAAAGAAAAAATATAAATTAAAACATAT
AGTATGGGCAAGCAGGGAGCTAGAACGATTCGCAGTTAATCCTGGCCTGTTAGAAACATCAGAAGGCTGT
AGACAAATACTGGGACAGCTACAACCATCCCTTCAGACAGGATCAGAAGAACTTAGATCATTATATAATA
CAGTAGCAACCCTCTATTGTGTGCATCAAAGGATAGAGATAAAAGACACCAAGGAAGCTTTAGACAAGAT
AGAGGAAGAGCAAAACAAAAGTAAGACCACCGCACAGCAAGCGGCCGCTGATCTTCAGACCTGGAGGAGG
AGATATGAGGGACAATTGGAGAAGTGAATTATATAAATATAAAGTAGTAAAAATTGAACCATTAGGAGTA
GCACCCACCAAGGCAAAGAGAAGAGTGGTGCAGAGAGAAAAAAGAGCAGTGGGAATAGGAGCTTTGTTCC
TTGGGTTCTTGGGAGCAGCAGGAAGCACTATGGGCGCAGCGTCAATGACGCTGACGGTACAGGCCAGACA
ATTATTGTCTGGTATAGTGCAGCAGCAGAACAATTTGCTGAGGGCTATTGAGGCGCAACAGCATCTGTTG
CAACTCACAGTCTGGGGCATCAAGCAGCTCCAGGCAAGAATCCTGGCTGTGGAAAGATACCTAAAGGATC
AACAGCTCCTGGGGATTTGGGGTTGCTCTGGAAAACTCATTTGCACCACTGCTGTGCCTTGGAATGCTAG
TTGGAGTAATAAATCTCTGGAACAGATTTGGAATCACACGACCTGGATGGAGTGGGACAGAGAAATTAAC
AATTACACAAGCTTAATACACTCCTTAATTGAAGAATCGCAAAACCAGCAAGAAAAGAATGAACAAGAAT
TATTGGAATTAGATAAATGGGCAAGTTTGTGGAATTGGTTTAACATAACAAATTGGCTGTGGTATATAAA
ATTATTCATAATGATAGTAGGAGGCTTGGTAGGTTTAAGAATAGTTTTTGCTGTACTTTCTATAGTGAAT
AGAGTTAGGCAGGGATATTCACCATTATCGTTTCAGACCCACCTCCCAACCCCGAGGGGACCCATGCATT
GCATCTCAATTAGTCAGCAACCAGGTGTGGAAAGTCCCCAGGCTCCCCAGCAGGCAGAAGTATGCAAAGC
ATGCGTCTCAATTAGTCAGCAACCATAGTCCCGCCCCTAACTCCGCCCATCCCGCCCCTAACTCCGCCCA
GTTCCGCCCATTCTCCGCCCCATGGCTGACTAATTTTTTTTATTTATGCAGAGGCCGAGGCCGCCTCGGC
CTCTGAGCTATTCCAGAAGTAGTGAGGAGGCTTTTTTGGAGGCCTAGGCTTTTGCAAAAAGCTTTCTAGA
GGTACCACCGGAGCTTACCATGACCGAGTACAAGCCCACGGTGCGCCTCGCCACCCGCGACGACGTCCCC
AGGGCCGTACGCACCCTCGCCGCCGCGTTCGCCGACTACCCCGCCACGCGCCACACCGTCGATCCGGACC
GCCACATCGAGCGGGTCACCGAGCTGCAAGAACTCTTCCTCACGCGCGTCGGGCTCGACATCGGCAAGGT
GTGGGTCGCGGACGACGGCGCCGCCGTGGCGGTCTGGACCACGCCGGAGAGCGTCGAAGCGGGGGCGGTG
TTCGCCGAGATCGGCCCGCGCATGGCCGAGTTGAGCGGTTCCCGGCTGGCCGCGCAGCAACAGATGGAAG
GCCTCCTGGCGCCGCACCGGCCCAAGGAGCCCGCGTGGTTCCTGGCCACCGTCGGCGTCTCGCCCGACCA
CCAGGGCAAGGGTCTGGGCAGCGCCGTCGTGCTCCCCGGAGTGGAGGCGGCCGAGCGCGCCGGGGTGCCC
GCCTTCCTGGAGACCTCCGCGCCCCGCAACCTCCCCTTCTACGAGCGGCTCGGCTTCACCGTCACCGCCG
ACGTCGAGGTGCCCGAAGGACCGCGCACCTGGTGCATGACCCGCAAGCCCGGTGCCAGTTAACGAATTCT
AGATCTTGAGACAAATGGCAGTATTCATCCACAATTTTAAAAGAAAAGGGGGGATTGGGGGGTACAGTGC
AGGGGAAAGAATAGTAGACATAATAGCAACAGACATACAAACTAAAGAATTACAAAAACAAATTACAAAA
ATTCAAAATTTTCGGGTTTATTACAGGGACAGCAGAGATCCACTTTGGCGCC
