Features (pLannotate 1.2.2; 34 found; start..end, strand, type, name):
     25..91      +  CDS            small t antigen (fragment): SV40 (simian virus 40) small t antigen
     98..1276    +  promoter       EF-1α promoter: strong constitutive promoter for human elongation factor EF-1α
   1297..1314    +  protein_bind   attB1 (fragment): mutant version of attB; core recombination site for the Gateway® BP reaction BP Clonase™
   1323..2249    +  CDS            GPR35: GPR35_HUMAN - Experimental evidence at transcript level: Swiss-Prot protein existence level 2. Acts as a receptor for kynurenic acid, an intermediate in the tryptophan metabolic pathway. The activity of this receptor is mediated by G-proteins that elicit calcium mobilization and inositol phosphate production through G(qi/o) proteins. From Homo sapiens (Human).
   2257..2274    -  protein_bind   attB2 (fragment): mutant version of attB; core recombination site for the Gateway® BP reaction BP Clonase™
   2283..2324    +  CDS            V5 tag: epitope tag from simian virus 5
   2340..2393    +  promoter       U6 promoter (fragment): RNA polymerase III promoter for human U6 snRNA
   2435..3023    +  misc_feature   WPRE: woodchuck hepatitis virus posttranscriptional regulatory element
   3074..3093    +  misc_feature   cPPT/CTS (fragment): central polypurine tract and central termination sequence of HIV-1
   3095..3328    +  LTR            3' LTR (ΔU3): self-inactivating 3' long terminal repeat (LTR) from HIV-1
   3406..3527    +  polyA_signal   SV40 poly(A) signal: SV40 polyadenylation signal
   3567..3702    +  rep_origin     SV40 ori: SV40 origin of replication
   3723..3741    -  promoter       T7 promoter: promoter for bacteriophage T7 RNA polymerase
   3749..3904    +  CDS            lacZα (fragment): LacZα fragment of β-galactosidase; lacZ fragment
   3909..4337    +  rep_origin     f1 ori (sequence partly withheld): f1 bacteriophage origin of replication; arrow indicates direction of (+) strand synthesis
   4390..4494    +  promoter       AmpR promoter: bla
   4495..5355    +  CDS            AmpR: β-lactamase; bla; confers resistance to ampicillin, carbenicillin, and related antibiotics
   5526..6114    +  rep_origin     ori: high-copy-number ColE1/pMB1/pBR322/pUC origin of replication
   6297..6389    +  CDS            lacI (fragment): lac repressor; lacI; The lac repressor binds to the lac operator to inhibit transcription in E. coli. This inhibition can be relieved by adding lactose or isopropyl-β-D-thiogalactopyranoside (IPTG).
   6402..6423    +  protein_bind   CAP binding site: CAP binding activates transcription in the presence of cAMP. E. coli catabolite activator protein
   6438..6468    +  promoter       lac promoter: promoter for the E. coli lac operon
   6476..6492    +  protein_bind   lac operator: The lac repressor binds to the lac operator to inhibit transcription in E. coli. This inhibition can be relieved by adding lactose or isopropyl-β-D-thiogalactopyranoside (IPTG). lac repressor encoded by lacI
   6537..6555    +  promoter       T3 promoter: promoter for bacteriophage T3 RNA polymerase
   6583..6809    +  promoter       RSV promoter: Rous sarcoma virus enhancer/promoter
   6810..6990    +  LTR            5' LTR (truncated): truncated 5' long terminal repeat (LTR) from HIV-1
   7037..7162    +  misc_feature   HIV-1 Ψ: packaging signal of human immunodeficiency virus type 1
   7146..7509    +  CDS            HIV-1 gag (fragment): gag protein from human immunodeficiency virus 1; gag
   7655..7888    +  misc_feature   RRE: The Rev response element (RRE) of HIV-1 allows for Rev-dependent mRNA export from the nucleus to the cytoplasm.
   8265..8291    +  CDS            Rev (fragment): human immunodeficiency virus 1 (HIV-1) Rev protein; rev; enhances nuclear export of unspliced and incompletely spliced viral mRNAs
   8298..8321    +  promoter       SV40 promoter (fragment): SV40 early promoter
   8322..8393    +  promoter       SV40 promoter (fragment): SV40 enhancer and early promoter
   8417..8552    +  rep_origin     SV40 ori: SV40 origin of replication
   8598..9194    +  CDS            PuroR (fragment): puromycin N-acetyltransferase; pac from Streptomyces; confers resistance to puromycin
   9243..9360    +  misc_feature   cPPT/CTS: central polypurine tract and central termination sequence of HIV-1
>Addgene plasmid #98335 | GPR35_pLX307 | addgene full sequence | sequence record 190407 | Addgene NGS Result
GGCTCGAGGCCTGCAGGTGCAAAGATGGATAAAGTTTTAAACAGAGAGGAATCTTTGCAGCTAATGGACC
TTCTAGGTCTTGAAAGGAGTGGGAATTGGCTCCGGTGCCCGTCAGTGGGCAGAGCGCACATCGCCCACAG
TCCCCGAGAAGTTGGGGGGAGGGGTCGGCAATTGAACCGGTGCCTAGAGAAGGTGGCGCGGGGTAAACTG
GGAAAGTGATGTCGTGTACTGGCTCCGCCTTTTTCCCGAGGGTGGGGGAGAACCGTATATAAGTGCAGTA
GTCGCCGTGAACGTTCTTTTTCGCAACGGGTTTGCCGCCAGAACACAGGTAAGTGCCGTGTGTGGTTCCC
GCGGGCCTGGCCTCTTTACGGGTTATGGCCCTTGCGTGCCTTGAATTACTTCCACCTGGCTGCAGTACGT
GATTCTTGATCCCGAGCTTCGGGTTGGAAGTGGGTGGGAGAGTTCGAGGCCTTGCGCTTAAGGAGCCCCT
TCGCCTCGTGCTTGAGTTGAGGCCTGGCCTGGGCGCTGGGGCCGCCGCGTGCGAATCTGGTGGCACCTTC
GCGCCTGTCTCGCTGCTTTCGATAAGTCTCTAGCCATTTAAAATTTTTGATGACCTGCTGCGACGCTTTT
TTTCTGGCAAGATAGTCTTGTAAATGCGGGCCAAGATCTGCACACTGGTATTTCGGTTTTTGGGGCCGCG
GGCGGCGACGGGGCCCGTGCGTCCCAGCGCACATGTTCGGCGAGGCGGGGCCTGCGAGCGCGGCCACCGA
GAATCGGACGGGGGTAGTCTCAAGCTGGCCGGCCTGCTCTGGTGCCTGGCCTCGCGCCGCCGTGTATCGC
CCCGCCCTGGGCGGCAAGGCTGGCCCGGTCGGCACCAGTTGCGTGAGCGGAAAGATGGCCGCTTCCCGGC
CCTGCTGCAGGGAGCTCAAAATGGAGGACGCGGCGCTCGGGAGAGCGGGCGGGTGAGTCACCCACACAAA
GGAAAAGGGCCTTTCCGTCCTCAGCCGTCGCTTCATGTGACTCCACGGAGTACCGGGCGCCGTCCAGGCA
CCTCGATTAGTTCTCGAGCTTTTGGAGTACGTCGTCTTTAGGTTGGGGGGAGGGGTTTTATGCGATGGAG
TTTCCCCACACTGAGTGGGTGGAGACTGAAGTTAGGCCAGCTTGGCACTTGATGTAATTCTCCTTGGAAT
TTGCCCTTTTTGAGTTTGGATCTTGGTTCATTCTCAAGCCTCAGACAGTGGTTCAAAGTTTTTTTCTTCC
ATTTCAGGTGTCGTGAGGCTAGCATCGATTGATCAACAAGTTTGTACAAAAAAGTTGGCACCATGAATGG
CACCTACAACACCTGTGGCTCCAGCGACCTCACCTGGCCCCCAGCGATCAAGCTGGGCTTCTACGCCTAC
TTGGGCGTCCTGCTGGTGCTAGGCCTGCTGCTCAACAGCCTGGCGCTCTGGGTGTTCTGCTGCCGCATGC
AGCAGTGGACGGAGACCCGCATCTACATGACCAACCTGGCGGTGGCCGACCTCTGCCTGCTGTGCACCTT
GCCCTTCGTGCTGCACTCCCTGCGAGACACCTCAGACACGCCGCTGTGCCAGCTCTCCCAGGGCATCTAC
CTGACCAACAGGTACATGAGCATCAGCCTGGTCACGGCCATCGCCGTGGACCGCTATGTGGCCGTGCGGC
ACCCGCTGCGTGCCCGCGGGCTGCGGTCCCCCAGGCAGGCTGCGGCCGTGTGCGCGGTCCTCTGGGTGCT
GGTCATCGGCTCCCTGGTGGCTCGCTGGCTCCTGGGGATTCAGGAGGGCGGCTTCTGCTTCAGGAGCACC
CGGCACAATTTCAACTCCATGGCGTTCCCGCTGCTGGGATTCTACCTGCCCCTGGCCGTGGTGGTCTTCT
GCTCCCTGAAGGTGGTGACTGCCCTGGCCCAGAGGCCACCCACCGACGTGGGGCAGGCAGAGGCCACCCG
CAAGGCTGCCCGCATGGTCTGGGCCAACCTCCTGGTGTTCGTGGTCTGCTTCCTGCCCCTGCACGTGGGG
CTGACAGTGCGCCTCGCAGTGGGCTGGAACGCCTGTGCCCTCCTGGAGACGATCCGTCGCGCCCTGTACA
TAACCAGCAAGCTCTCAGATGCCAACTGCTGCCTGGACGCCATCTGCTACTACTACATGGCCAAGGAGTT
CCAGGAGGCGTCTGCACTGGCCGTGGCTCCCCGTGCTAAGGCCCACAAAAGCCAGGACTCTCTGTGCGTG
ACCCTCGCCTTGCCAACTTTCTTGTACAAAGTGGTTGATATCGGTAAGCCTATCCCTAACCCTCTCCTCG
GTCTCGATTCTACGTAGTAATGAACTAGTCCGTAACTTGAAAGTATTTCGATTTCTTGGCTTTATATATC
TTGTGGAAAGGACGAAAATTCGTCAAGGTCTGCCCTCGCACGCGTTAAGTCGACAATCAACCTCTGGATT
ACAAAATTTGTGAAAGATTGACTGGTATTCTTAACTATGTTGCTCCTTTTACGCTATGTGGATACGCTGC
TTTAATGCCTTTGTATCATGCTATTGCTTCCCGTATGGCTTTCATTTTCTCCTCCTTGTATAAATCCTGG
TTGCTGTCTCTTTATGAGGAGTTGTGGCCCGTTGTCAGGCAACGTGGCGTGGTGTGCACTGTGTTTGCTG
ACGCAACCCCCACTGGTTGGGGCATTGCCACCACCTGTCAGCTCCTTTCCGGGACTTTCGCTTTCCCCCT
CCCTATTGCCACGGCGGAACTCATCGCCGCCTGCCTTGCCCGCTGCTGGACAGGGGCTCGGCTGTTGGGC
ACTGACAATTCCGTGGTGTTGTCGGGGAAATCATCGTCCTTTCCTTGGCTGCTCGCCTGTGTTGCCACCT
GGATTCTGCGCGGGACGTCCTTCTGCTACGTCCCTTCGGCCCTCAATCCAGCGGACCTTCCTTCCCGCGG
CCTGCTGCCGGCTCTGCGGCCTCTTCCGCGTCTTCGCCTTCGCCCTCAGACGAGTCGGATCTCCCTTTGG
GCCGCCTCCCCGCGTCGACTTTAAGACCAATGACTTACAAGGCAGCTGTAGATCTTAGCCACTTTTTAAA
AGAAAAGGGGGGACTGGAAGGGCTAATTCACTCCCAACGAAGACAAGATCTGCTTTTTGCTTGTACTGGG
TCTCTCTGGTTAGACCAGATCTGAGCCTGGGAGCTCTCTGGCTAACTAGGGAACCCACTGCTTAAGCCTC
AATAAAGCTTGCCTTGAGTGCTTCAAGTAGTGTGTGCCCGTCTGTTGTGTGACTCTGGTAACTAGAGATC
CCTCAGACCCTTTTAGTCAGTGTGGAAAATCTCTAGCAGTACGTATAGTAGTTCATGTCATCTTATTATT
CAGTATTTATAACTTGCAAAGAAATGAATATCAGAGAGTGAGAGGAACTTGTTTATTGCAGCTTATAATG
GTTACAAATAAAGCAATAGCATCACAAATTTCACAAATAAAGCATTTTTTTCACTGCATTCTAGTTGTGG
TTTGTCCAAACTCATCAATGTATCTTATCATGTCTGGCTCTAGCTATCCCGCCCCTAACTCCGCCCATCC
CGCCCCTAACTCCGCCCAGTTCCGCCCATTCTCCGCCCCATGGCTGACTAATTTTTTTTATTTATGCAGA
GGCCGAGGCCGCCTCGGCCTCTGAGCTATTCCAGAAGTAGTGAGGAGGCTTTTTTGGAGGCCTAGGGACG
TACCCAATTCGCCCTATAGTGAGTCGTATTACGCGCGCTCACTGGCCGTCGTTTTACAACGTCGTGACTG
GGAAAACCCTGGCGTTACCCAACTTAATCGCCTTGCAGCACATCCCCCTTTCGCCAGCTGGCGTAATAGC
GAAGAGGCCCGCACCGATCGCCCTTCCCAACAGTTGCGCAGCCTGAATGGCGAATGGG
[124 nt withheld, positions 3909-4032]
C
[91 nt withheld, positions 4034-4124]
A
[49 nt withheld, positions 4126-4174]
CCTTTGACGTTGGAGTCCACGTTCTTT
[37 nt withheld, positions 4202-4238]
ACCCTATCTCGGTCTATTCTTTTGATTTATAAGGGATTTTGCCGATTTCGGCCTATTGGTTAAAAAATGA
GCTGATTTAACAAAAATTTAACGCGAATTTTAACAAAATATTAACGCTTACAATTTAGGTGGCACTTTTC
GGGGAAATGTGCGCGGAACCCCTATTTGTTTATTTTTCTAAATACATTCAAATATGTATCCGCTCATGAG
ACAATAACCCTGATAAATGCTTCAATAATATTGAAAAAGGAAGAGTATGAGTATTCAACATTTCCGTGTC
GCCCTTATTCCCTTTTTTGCGGCATTTTGCCTTCCTGTTTTTGCTCACCCAGAAACGCTGGTGAAAGTAA
AAGATGCTGAAGATCAGTTGGGTGCACGAGTGGGTTACATCGAACTGGATCTCAACAGCGGTAAGATCCT
TGAGAGTTTTCGCCCCGAAGAACGTTTTCCAATGATGAGCACTTTTAAAGTTCTGCTATGTGGCGCGGTA
TTATCCCGTATTGACGCCGGGCAAGAGCAACTCGGTCGCCGCATACACTATTCTCAGAATGACTTGGTTG
AGTACTCACCAGTCACAGAAAAGCATCTTACGGATGGCATGACAGTAAGAGAATTATGCAGTGCTGCCAT
AACCATGAGTGATAACACTGCGGCCAACTTACTTCTGACAACGATCGGAGGACCGAAGGAGCTAACCGCT
TTTTTGCACAACATGGGGGATCATGTAACTCGCCTTGATCGTTGGGAACCGGAGCTGAATGAAGCCATAC
CAAACGACGAGCGTGACACCACGATGCCTGTAGCAATGGCAACAACGTTGCGCAAACTATTAACTGGCGA
ACTACTTACTCTAGCTTCCCGGCAACAATTAATAGACTGGATGGAGGCGGATAAAGTTGCAGGACCACTT
CTGCGCTCGGCCCTTCCGGCTGGCTGGTTTATTGCTGATAAATCTGGAGCCGGTGAGCGTGGGTCTCGCG
GTATCATTGCAGCACTGGGGCCAGATGGTAAGCCCTCCCGTATCGTAGTTATCTACACGACGGGGAGTCA
GGCAACTATGGATGAACGAAATAGACAGATCGCTGAGATAGGTGCCTCACTGATTAAGCATTGGTAACTG
TCAGACCAAGTTTACTCATATATACTTTAGATTGATTTAAAACTTCATTTTTAATTTAAAAGGATCTAGG
TGAAGATCCTTTTTGATAATCTCATGACCAAAATCCCTTAACGTGAGTTTTCGTTCCACTGAGCGTCAGA
CCCCGTAGAAAAGATCAAAGGATCTTCTTGAGATCCTTTTTTTCTGCGCGTAATCTGCTGCTTGCAAACA
AAAAAACCACCGCTACCAGCGGTGGTTTGTTTGCCGGATCAAGAGCTACCAACTCTTTTTCCGAAGGTAA
CTGGCTTCAGCAGAGCGCAGATACCAAATACTGTTCTTCTAGTGTAGCCGTAGTTAGGCCACCACTTCAA
GAACTCTGTAGCACCGCCTACATACCTCGCTCTGCTAATCCTGTTACCAGTGGCTGCTGCCAGTGGCGAT
AAGTCGTGTCTTACCGGGTTGGACTCAAGACGATAGTTACCGGATAAGGCGCAGCGGTCGGGCTGAACGG
GGGGTTCGTGCACACAGCCCAGCTTGGAGCGAACGACCTACACCGAACTGAGATACCTACAGCGTGAGCT
ATGAGAAAGCGCCACGCTTCCCGAAGGGAGAAAGGCGGACAGGTATCCGGTAAGCGGCAGGGTCGGAACA
GGAGAGCGCACGAGGGAGCTTCCAGGGGGAAACGCCTGGTATCTTTATAGTCCTGTCGGGTTTCGCCACC
TCTGACTTGAGCGTCGATTTTTGTGATGCTCGTCAGGGGGGCGGAGCCTATGGAAAAACGCCAGCAACGC
GGCCTTTTTACGGTTCCTGGCCTTTTGCTGGCCTTTTGCTCACATGTTCTTTCCTGCGTTATCCCCTGAT
TCTGTGGATAACCGTATTACCGCCTTTGAGTGAGCTGATACCGCTCGCCGCAGCCGAACGACCGAGCGCA
GCGAGTCAGTGAGCGAGGAAGCGGAAGAGCGCCCAATACGCAAACCGCCTCTCCCCGCGCGTTGGCCGAT
TCATTAATGCAGCTGGCACGACAGGTTTCCCGACTGGAAAGCGGGCAGTGAGCGCAACGCAATTAATGTG
AGTTAGCTCACTCATTAGGCACCCCAGGCTTTACACTTTATGCTTCCGGCTCGTATGTTGTGTGGAATTG
TGAGCGGATAACAATTTCACACAGGAAACAGCTATGACCATGATTACGCCAAGCGCGCAATTAACCCTCA
CTAAAGGGAACAAAAGCTGGAGCTGCAAGCTTAATGTAGTCTTATGCAATACTCTTGTAGTCTTGCAACA
TGGTAACGATGAGTTAGCAACATGCCTTACAAGGAGAGAAAAAGCACCGTGCATGCCGATTGGTGGAAGT
AAGGTGGTACGATCGTGCCTTATTAGGAAGGCAACAGACGGGTCTGACATGGATTGGACGAACCACTGAA
TTGCCGCATTGCAGAGATATTGTATTTAAGTGCCTAGCTCGATACATAAACGGGTCTCTCTGGTTAGACC
AGATCTGAGCCTGGGAGCTCTCTGGCTAACTAGGGAACCCACTGCTTAAGCCTCAATAAAGCTTGCCTTG
AGTGCTTCAAGTAGTGTGTGCCCGTCTGTTGTGTGACTCTGGTAACTAGAGATCCCTCAGACCCTTTTAG
TCAGTGTGGAAAATCTCTAGCAGTGGCGCCCGAACAGGGACTTGAAAGCGAAAGGGAAACCAGAGGAGCT
CTCTCGACGCAGGACTCGGCTTGCTGAAGCGCGCACGGCAAGAGGCGAGGGGCGGCGACTGGTGAGTACG
CCAAAAATTTTGACTAGCGGAGGCTAGAAGGAGAGAGATGGGTGCGAGAGCGTCAGTATTAAGCGGGGGA
GAATTAGATCGCGATGGGAAAAAATTCGGTTAAGGCCAGGGGGAAAGAAAAAATATAAATTAAAACATAT
AGTATGGGCAAGCAGGGAGCTAGAACGATTCGCAGTTAATCCTGGCCTGTTAGAAACATCAGAAGGCTGT
AGACAAATACTGGGACAGCTACAACCATCCCTTCAGACAGGATCAGAAGAACTTAGATCATTATATAATA
CAGTAGCAACCCTCTATTGTGTGCATCAAAGGATAGAGATAAAAGACACCAAGGAAGCTTTAGACAAGAT
AGAGGAAGAGCAAAACAAAAGTAAGACCACCGCACAGCAAGCGGCCGCTGATCTTCAGACCTGGAGGAGG
AGATATGAGGGACAATTGGAGAAGTGAATTATATAAATATAAAGTAGTAAAAATTGAACCATTAGGAGTA
GCACCCACCAAGGCAAAGAGAAGAGTGGTGCAGAGAGAAAAAAGAGCAGTGGGAATAGGAGCTTTGTTCC
TTGGGTTCTTGGGAGCAGCAGGAAGCACTATGGGCGCAGCGTCAATGACGCTGACGGTACAGGCCAGACA
ATTATTGTCTGGTATAGTGCAGCAGCAGAACAATTTGCTGAGGGCTATTGAGGCGCAACAGCATCTGTTG
CAACTCACAGTCTGGGGCATCAAGCAGCTCCAGGCAAGAATCCTGGCTGTGGAAAGATACCTAAAGGATC
AACAGCTCCTGGGGATTTGGGGTTGCTCTGGAAAACTCATTTGCACCACTGCTGTGCCTTGGAATGCTAG
TTGGAGTAATAAATCTCTGGAACAGATTTGGAATCACACGACCTGGATGGAGTGGGACAGAGAAATTAAC
AATTACACAAGCTTAATACACTCCTTAATTGAAGAATCGCAAAACCAGCAAGAAAAGAATGAACAAGAAT
TATTGGAATTAGATAAATGGGCAAGTTTGTGGAATTGGTTTAACATAACAAATTGGCTGTGGTATATAAA
ATTATTCATAATGATAGTAGGAGGCTTGGTAGGTTTAAGAATAGTTTTTGCTGTACTTTCTATAGTGAAT
AGAGTTAGGCAGGGATATTCACCATTATCGTTTCAGACCCACCTCCCAACCCCGAGGGGACCCATGCATT
GCATCTCAATTAGTCAGCAACCAGGTGTGGAAAGTCCCCAGGCTCCCCAGCAGGCAGAAGTATGCAAAGC
ATGCGTCTCAATTAGTCAGCAACCATAGTCCCGCCCCTAACTCCGCCCATCCCGCCCCTAACTCCGCCCA
GTTCCGCCCATTCTCCGCCCCATGGCTGACTAATTTTTTTTATTTATGCAGAGGCCGAGGCCGCCTCGGC
CTCTGAGCTATTCCAGAAGTAGTGAGGAGGCTTTTTTGGAGGCCTAGGCTTTTGCAAAAAGCTTTCTAGA
GGTACCACCGGAGCTTACCATGACCGAGTACAAGCCCACGGTGCGCCTCGCCACCCGCGACGACGTCCCC
AGGGCCGTACGCACCCTCGCCGCCGCGTTCGCCGACTACCCCGCCACGCGCCACACCGTCGATCCGGACC
GCCACATCGAGCGGGTCACCGAGCTGCAAGAACTCTTCCTCACGCGCGTCGGGCTCGACATCGGCAAGGT
GTGGGTCGCGGACGACGGCGCCGCCGTGGCGGTCTGGACCACGCCGGAGAGCGTCGAAGCGGGGGCGGTG
TTCGCCGAGATCGGCCCGCGCATGGCCGAGTTGAGCGGTTCCCGGCTGGCCGCGCAGCAACAGATGGAAG
GCCTCCTGGCGCCGCACCGGCCCAAGGAGCCCGCGTGGTTCCTGGCCACCGTCGGCGTCTCGCCCGACCA
CCAGGGCAAGGGTCTGGGCAGCGCCGTCGTGCTCCCCGGAGTGGAGGCGGCCGAGCGCGCCGGGGTGCCC
GCCTTCCTGGAGACCTCCGCGCCCCGCAACCTCCCCTTCTACGAGCGGCTCGGCTTCACCGTCACCGCCG
ACGTCGAGGTGCCCGAAGGACCGCGCACCTGGTGCATGACCCGCAAGCCCGGTGCCAGTTAACGAATTCT
AGATCTTGAGACAAATGGCAGTATTCATCCACAATTTTAAAAGAAAAGGGGGGATTGGGGGGTACAGTGC
AGGGGAAAGAATAGTAGACATAATAGCAACAGACATACAAACTAAAGAATTACAAAAACAAATTACAAAA
ATTCAAAATTTTCGGGTTTATTACAGGGACAGCAGAGATCCACTTTGGCGCC
